>Addgene plasmid #123270 | pCEP4-SHIV327C-HuA10-gp160 | depositor full sequence | sequence record 235233 | pCEP4-SHIV327C-HuA10-gp160 sequence 12406 bps
GCCACCATGCCTATGGGTTCTTTGCAGCCCCTGGCCACGCTGTACCTGCTCGGCATGCTGGTTGCCTCAG
TATTGGCGAACTTGTGGGTTACAGTGTATTACGGCGTTCCAGTGTGGAAAGAGGCAAAAACTACACTCTT
CTGTGCGAGCGATGCCAAAGCATATGAACAGGAAGTTCACAATGTATGGGCAACTCATGCATGCGTGCCG
ACAGACCCTAACCCCCAAGAGATGCGGATGGAAAATGTTACGGAAAACTTCAACATGTGGAAGAATGATA
TGGTCGACCAGATGCACGAGGATATAATTAGCTTGTGGGATCAGTCCCTTAAGCCCTGCGTGAAACTTAC
CCCACTTTGCGTTACATTGGATTGCCAAAATGTCAATGCCACTCAAAATACCAATGACACAATATCCACC
ATGAAAAATTGCACCTTCAACACAACAGCAGATTTGGGAGATAAAAAGCAGAAAGGGAGAGCGCTCTTTT
ACAACTTGGACATCGTCCAACTCAATCCTAATTCTAATTCATCTGAGTACAGGCTGATCTCCTGCAATAC
ATCCACAATCACCCAGGCCTGCCCCAAGGTCTCTTTTGAACCCATCCCCATACACTACTGCGCGCCCGCC
GGGTATGCTATTCTTAAATGCAACAACAAGACCTTTAATGGCCTCGGCCCTTGCACAAACGTCAGCACAG
TACAGTGTACCCATGGCATAAAACCAGTGGTCTCTACACAATTGCTCCTCAACGGTTCTCTTGCTGAGGG
AGAAATTATCATAAGGTCCGAGAATTTGACCGATAACGGTAAAACAATTATCGTTCATCTTAACGAAAGC
GTGAAAATAGTGTGTATTCGCCCAAACAATAACACCCGGAAGAGCATCAGGATAGGGCCGGGACAGACAT
TCTTTGCAACAGACATCATAGGAGACATCAGGCAAGCCTATTGCAACATCAGCAGGGAGGACTGGAATAA
AACACTGGACAGAGTACGAAAAAAACTGGAGGAGCACTTCCCCAACAAAACTATTGAATTTAAGAGGCAT
TCTGGCGGTGATCTTGAAGTGACGCAGCACAGTTTCAACTGTCGCGGAGAGTTTTTTTATTGTAACACTA
CGCACCTTTTTGAAAATACGACTTATACCAACAGTAGTAACATCACTTTGCCGTGCAGAATTAAGCAAAT
AATCAATATGTGGCAGGGAGTCGGCAGAGCTATGTATGCCCCTCCTATCGCTGGGAACATAACCTGTATA
TCTAATATCACCGGTATTCTCCTCACAAGAGATGGGGGGAATAACGGAACAAATGAGACTTTTAGACCGG
GAGGAGGGGACATGCGAGACAATTGGAGGAGCGAATTGTACAAGTATAAAGTAGTGGAAATTAAGCCACT
TGGCATAGCTCCGACCAAGGCGAAGCGGAGAGTTGTTGAGAGAGAGAAAAGAGCCGTCGGAATGGGAGCG
CTGTTTCTGGGATTTCTCGGAGCTGCTGGTTCAACCATGGGGGCTGCGTCTATGACCCTGACAGTTCAAG
CTCGGCAGTTGTTGTCCGGTATCGTCCAACAACAGAGTAACTTGCTGCGCGCCATAGAGGCGCAACAACA
CATGTTGCAGCTTACGGTCTGGGGGATTAAGCAACTGCAGGCGCGCGTACTCGCACTGGAGAGATACTTG
CAAGATCAGCAGCTGTTGGGAATATGGGGATGTTCAGGCAAACTGATCTGTACTACAGCAGTTCCTTGGA
ATAGTTCCTGGAGCAACAAGACATACAATGACATATGGGATAACATGACGTGGATGCAGTGGGAAAGAGA
AATCAGCAACTATACGAATACGATATACACCTTGCTCGAAGTATCCCAAAATCAACAAGAGCAAAACGAG
AAAGATTTGCTCGCTCTGGACAAGTGGCAAAACCTTTGGAGTTGGTTTAACATAACCAACTGGCTGTGGT
ACATCAAAATATTTATTATGATAGTAGGTGGTTTGATAGGCCTCAGGATTATCTTCGCAGTCCTCAGCAT
TATTAATAGGGTGAGGCAAGGTTACTCTCCATTGTCTTTTCAGACTCTCACCCCGAATCCCAGAGGACCG
GATCGACTCGGGGGAATAGAGGAAGAAGGTGGGGAGCAAGACCGCGATCGAAGTATTAGACTGGTTAGCG
GGTTCCTCTCTTTGGCTTGGGACGACCTCAGAAGTCTCTGTCTCTTCTCTTACCACAGATAGTAACTCGA
GGCCGGCAAGGCCGGATCCAGACATGATAAGATACATTGATGAGTTTGGACAAACCACAACTAGAATGCA
GTGAAAAAAATGCTTTATTTGTGAAATTTGTGATGCTATTGCTTTATTTGTAACCATTATAAGCTGCAAT
AAACAAGTTAACAACAACAATTGCATTCATTTTATGTTTCAGGTTCAGGGGGAGGTGTGGGAGGTTTTTT
AAAGCAAGTAAAACCTCTACAAATGTGGTATGGCTGATTATGATCCGGCTGCCTCGCGCGTTTCGGTGAT
GACGGTGAAAACCTCTGACACATGCAGCTCCCGGAGACGGTCACAGCTTGTCTGTAAGCGGATGCCGGGA
GCAGACAAGCCCGTCAGGGCGCGTCAGCGGGTGTTGGCGGGTGTCGGGGCGCAGCCATGAGGTCGACTCT
AGAGGATCGATCCCCGCCCCGGACGAACTAAACCTGACTACGACATCTCTGCCCCTTCTTCGCGGGGCAG
TGCATGTAATCCCTTCAGTTGGTTGGTACAACTTGCCAACTGGGCCCTGTTCCACATGTGACACGGGGGG
GGACCAAACACAAAGGGGTTCTCTGACTGTAGTTGACATCCTTATAAATGGATGTGCACATTTGCCAACA
CTGAGTGGCTTTCATCCTGGAGCAGACTTTGCAGTCTGTGGACTGCAACACAACATTGCCTTTATGTGTA
ACTCTTGGCTGAAGCTCTTACACCAATGCTGGGGGACATGTACCTCCCAGGGGCCCAGGAAGACTACGGG
AGGCTACACCAACGTCAATCAGAGGGGCCTGTGTAGCTACCGATAAGCGGACCCTCAAGAGGGCATTAGC
AATAGTGTTTATAAGGCCCCCTTGTTAACCCTAAACGGGTAGCATATGCTTCCCGGGTAGTAGTATATAC
TATCCAGACTAACCCTAATTCAATAGCATATGTTACCCAACGGGAAGCATATGCTATCGAATTAGGGTTA
GTAAAAGGGTCCTAAGGAACAGCGATATCTCCCACCCCATGAGCTGTCACGGTTTTATTTACATGGGGTC
AGGATTCCACGAGGGTAGTGAACCATTTTAGTCACAAGGGCAGTGGCTGAAGATCAAGGAGCGGGCAGTG
AACTCTCCTGAATCTTCGCCTGCTTCTTCATTCTCCTTCGTTTAGCTAATAGAATAACTGCTGAGTTGTG
AACAGTAAGGTGTATGTGAGGTGCTCGAAAACAAGGTTTCAGGTGACGCCCCCAGAATAAAATTTGGACG
GGGGGTTCAGTGGTGGCATTGTGCTATGACACCAATATAACCCTCACAAACCCCTTGGGCAATAAATACT
AGTGTAGGAATGAAACATTCTGAATATCTTTAACAATAGAAATCCATGGGGTGGGGACAAGCCGTAAAGA
CTGGATGTCCATCTCACACGAATTTATGGCTATGGGCAACACATAATCCTAGTGCAATATGATACTGGGG
TTATTAAGATGTGTCCCAGGCAGGGACCAAGACAGGTGAACCATGTTGTTACACTCTATTTGTAACAAGG
GGAAAGAGAGTGGACGCCGACAGCAGCGGACTCCACTGGTTGTCTCTAACACCCCCGAAAATTAAACGGG
GCTCCACGCCAATGGGGCCCATAAACAAAGACAAGTGGCCACTCTTTTTTTTGAAATTGTGGAGTGGGGG
CACGCGTCAGCCCCCACACGCCGCCCTGCGGTTTTGGACTGTAAAATAAGGGTGTAATAACTTGGCTGAT
TGTAACCCCGCTAACCACTGCGGTCAAACCACTTGCCCACAAAACCACTAATGGCACCCCGGGGAATACC
TGCATAAGTAGGTGGGCGGGCCAAGATAGGGGCGCGATTGCTGCGATCTGGAGGACAAATTACACACACT
TGCGCCTGAGCGCCAAGCACAGGGTTGTTGGTCCTCATATTCACGAGGTCGCTGAGAGCACGGTGGGCTA
ATGTTGCCATGGGTAGCATATACTACCCAAATATCTGGATAGCATATGCTATCCTAATCTATATCTGGGT
AGCATAGGCTATCCTAATCTATATCTGGGTAGCATATGCTATCCTAATCTATATCTGGGTAGTATATGCT
ATCCTAATTTATATCTGGGTAGCATAGGCTATCCTAATCTATATCTGGGTAGCATATGCTATCCTAATCT
ATATCTGGGTAGTATATGCTATCCTAATCTGTATCCGGGTAGCATATGCTATCCTAATAGAGATTAGGGT
AGTATATGCTATCCTAATTTATATCTGGGTAGCATATACTACCCAAATATCTGGATAGCATATGCTATCC
TAATCTATATCTGGGTAGCATATGCTATCCTAATCTATATCTGGGTAGCATAGGCTATCCTAATCTATAT
CTGGGTAGCATATGCTATCCTAATCTATATCTGGGTAGTATATGCTATCCTAATTTATATCTGGGTAGCA
TAGGCTATCCTAATCTATATCTGGGTAGCATATGCTATCCTAATCTATATCTGGGTAGTATATGCTATCC
TAATCTGTATCCGGGTAGCATATGCTATCCTCATGCATATACAGTCAGCATATGATACCCAGTAGTAGAG
TGGGAGTGCTATCCTTTGCATATGCCGCCACCTCCCAAGGGGGCGTGAATTTTCGCTGCTTGTCCTTTTC
CTGCTGGTTGCTCCCATTCTTAGGTGAATTTAAGGAGGCCAGGCTAAAGCCGTCGCATGTCTGATTGCTC
ACCAGGTAAATGTCGCTAATGTTTTCCAACGCGAGAAGGTGTTGAGCGCGGAGCTGAGTGACGTGACAAC
ATGGGTATGCCCAATTGCCCCATGTTGGGAGGACGAAAATGGTGACAAGACAGATGGCCAGAAATACACC
AACAGCACGCATGATGTCTACTGGGGATTTATTCTTTAGTGCGGGGGAATACACGGCTTTTAATACGATT
GAGGGCGTCTCCTAACAAGTTACATCACTCCTGCCCTTCCTCACCCTCATCTCCATCACCTCCTTCATCT
CCGTCATCTCCGTCATCACCCTCCGCGGCAGCCCCTTCCACCATAGGTGGAAACCAGGGAGGCAAATCTA
CTCCATCGTCAAAGCTGCACACAGTCACCCTGATATTGCAGGTAGGAGCGGGCTTTGTCATAACAAGGTC
CTTAATCGCATCCTTCAAAACCTCAGCAAATATATGAGTTTGTAAAAAGACCATGAAATAACAGACAATG
GACTCCCTTAGCGGGCCAGGTTGTGGGCCGGGTCCAGGGGCCATTCCAAAGGGGAGACGACTCAATGGTG
TAAGACGACATTGTGGAATAGCAAGGGCAGTTCCTCGCCTTAGGTTGTAAAGGGAGGTCTTACTACCTCC
ATATACGAACACACCGGCGACCCAAGTTCCTTCGTCGGTAGTCCTTTCTACGTGACTCCTAGCCAGGAGA
GCTCTTAAACCTTCTGCAATGTTCTCAAATTTCGGGTTGGAACCTCCTTGACCACGATGCTTTCCAAACC
ACCCTCCTTTTTTGCGCCTGCCTCCATCACCCTGACCCCGGGGTCCAGTGCTTGGGCCTTCTCCTGGGTC
ATCTGCGGGGCCCTGCTCTATCGCTCCCGGGGGCACGTCAGGCTCACCATCTGGGCCACCTTCTTGGTGG
TATTCAAAATAATCGGCTTCCCCTACAGGGTGGAAAAATGGCCTTCTACCTGGAGGGGGCCTGCGCGGTG
GAGACCCGGATGATGATGACTGACTACTGGGACTCCTGGGCCTCTTTTCTCCACGTCCACGACCTCTCCC
CCTGGCTCTTTCACGACTTCCCCCCCTGGCTCTTTCACGTCCTCTACCCCGGCGGCCTCCACTACCTCCT
CGACCCCGGCCTCCACTACCTCCTCGACCCCGGCCTCCACTGCCTCCTCGACCCCGGCCTCCACCTCCTG
CTCCTGCCCCTCCTGCTCCTGCCCCTCCTCCTGCTCCTGCCCCTCCTGCCCCTCCTGCTCCTGCCCCTCC
TGCCCCTCCTGCTCCTGCCCCTCCTGCCCCTCCTGCTCCTGCCCCTCCTGCCCCTCCTCCTGCTCCTGCC
CCTCCTGCCCCTCCTCCTGCTCCTGCCCCTCCTGCCCCTCCTGCTCCTGCCCCTCCTGCCCCTCCTGCTC
CTGCCCCTCCTGCCCCTCCTGCTCCTGCCCCTCCTGCTCCTGCCCCTCCTGCTCCTGCCCCTCCTGCTCC
TGCCCCTCCTGCCCCTCCTGCCCCTCCTCCTGCTCCTGCCCCTCCTGCTCCTGCCCCTCCTGCCCCTCCT
GCCCCTCCTGCTCCTGCCCCTCCTCCTGCTCCTGCCCCTCCTGCCCCTCCTGCCCCTCCTCCTGCTCCTG
CCCCTCCTGCCCCTCCTCCTGCTCCTGCCCCTCCTCCTGCTCCTGCCCCTCCTGCCCCTCCTGCCCCTCC
TCCTGCTCCTGCCCCTCCTGCCCCTCCTCCTGCTCCTGCCCCTCCTCCTGCTCCTGCCCCTCCTGCCCCT
CCTGCCCCTCCTCCTGCTCCTGCCCCTCCTCCTGCTCCTGCCCCTCCTGCCCCTCCTGCCCCTCCTGCCC
CTCCTCCTGCTCCTGCCCCTCCTCCTGCTCCTGCCCCTCCTGCTCCTGCCCCTCCCGCTCCTGCTCCTGC
TCCTGTTCCACCGTGGGTCCCTTTGCAGCCAATGCAACTTGGACGTTTTTGGGGTCTCCGGACACCATCT
CTATGTCTTGGCCCTGATCCTGAGCCGCCCGGGGCTCCTGGTCTTCCGCCTCCTCGTCCTCGTCCTCTTC
CCCGTCCTCGTCCATGGTTATCACCCCCTCTTCTTTGAGGTCCACTGCCGCCGGAGCCTTCTGGTCCAGA
TGTGTCTCCCTTCTCTCCTAGGCCATTTCCAGGTCCTGTACCTGGCCCCTCGTCAGACATGATTCACACT
AAAAGAGATCAATAGACATCTTTATTAGACGACGCTCAGTGAATACAGGGAGTGCAGACTCCTGCCCCCT
CCAACAGCCCCCCCACCCTCATCCCCTTCATGGTCGCTGTCAGACAGATCCAGGTCTGAAAATTCCCCAT
CCTCCGAACCATCCTCGTCCTCATCACCAATTACTCGCAGCCCGGAAAACTCCCGCTGAACATCCTCAAG
ATTTGCGTCCTGAGCCTCAAGCCAGGCCTCAAATTCCTCGTCCCCCTTTTTGCTGGACGGTAGGGATGGG
GATTCTCGGGACCCCTCCTCTTCCTCTTCAAGGTCACCAGACAGAGATGCTACTGGGGCAACGGAAGAAA
AGCTGGGTGCGGCCTGTGAGGATCAGCTTATCGATGATAAGCTGTCAAACATGAGAATTCTTGAAGACGA
AAGGGCCTCGTGATACGCCTATTTTTATAGGTTAATGTCATGATAATAATGGTTTCTTAGACGTCAGGTG
GCACTTTTCGGGGAAATGTGCGCGGAACCCCTATTTGTTTATTTTTCTAAATACATTCAAATATGTATCC
GCTCATGAGACAATAACCCTGATAAATGCTTCAATAATATTGAAAAAGGAAGAGTATGAGTATTCAACAT
TTCCGTGTCGCCCTTATTCCCTTTTTTGCGGCATTTTGCCTTCCTGTTTTTGCTCACCCAGAAACGCTGG
TGAAAGTAAAAGATGCTGAAGATCAGTTGGGTGCACGAGTGGGTTACATCGAACTGGATCTCAACAGCGG
TAAGATCCTTGAGAGTTTTCGCCCCGAAGAACGTTTTCCAATGATGAGCACTTTTAAAGTTCTGCTATGT
GGCGCGGTATTATCCCGTGTTGACGCCGGGCAAGAGCAACTCGGTCGCCGCATACACTATTCTCAGAATG
ACTTGGTTGAGTACTCACCAGTCACAGAAAAGCATCTTACGGATGGCATGACAGTAAGAGAATTATGCAG
TGCTGCCATAACCATGAGTGATAACACTGCGGCCAACTTACTTCTGACAACGATCGGAGGACCGAAGGAG
CTAACCGCTTTTTTGCACAACATGGGGGATCATGTAACTCGCCTTGATCGTTGGGAACCGGAGCTGAATG
AAGCCATACCAAACGACGAGCGTGACACCACGATGCCTGCAGCAATGGCAACAACGTTGCGCAAACTATT
AACTGGCGAACTACTTACTCTAGCTTCCCGGCAACAATTAATAGACTGGATGGAGGCGGATAAAGTTGCA
GGACCACTTCTGCGCTCGGCCCTTCCGGCTGGCTGGTTTATTGCTGATAAATCTGGAGCCGGTGAGCGTG
GGTCTCGCGGTATCATTGCAGCACTGGGGCCAGATGGTAAGCCCTCCCGTATCGTAGTTATCTACACGAC
GGGGAGTCAGGCAACTATGGATGAACGAAATAGACAGATCGCTGAGATAGGTGCCTCACTGATTAAGCAT
TGGTAACTGTCAGACCAAGTTTACTCATATATACTTTAGATTGATTTAAAACTTCATTTTTAATTTAAAA
GGATCTAGGTGAAGATCCTTTTTGATAATCTCATGACCAAAATCCCTTAACGTGAGTTTTCGTTCCACTG
AGCGTCAGACCCCGTAGAAAAGATCAAAGGATCTTCTTGAGATCCTTTTTTTCTGCGCGTAATCTGCTGC
TTGCAAACAAAAAAACCACCGCTACCAGCGGTGGTTTGTTTGCCGGATCAAGAGCTACCAACTCTTTTTC
CGAAGGTAACTGGCTTCAGCAGAGCGCAGATACCAAATACTGTCCTTCTAGTGTAGCCGTAGTTAGGCCA
CCACTTCAAGAACTCTGTAGCACCGCCTACATACCTCGCTCTGCTAATCCTGTTACCAGTGGCTGCTGCC
AGTGGCGATAAGTCGTGTCTTACCGGGTTGGACTCAAGACGATAGTTACCGGATAAGGCGCAGCGGTCGG
GCTGAACGGGGGGTTCGTGCACACAGCCCAGCTTGGAGCGAACGACCTACACCGAACTGAGATACCTACA
GCGTGAGCTATGAGAAAGCGCCACGCTTCCCGAAGGGAGAAAGGCGGACAGGTATCCGGTAAGCGGCAGG
GTCGGAACAGGAGAGCGCACGAGGGAGCTTCCAGGGGGAAACGCCTGGTATCTTTATAGTCCTGTCGGGT
TTCGCCACCTCTGACTTGAGCGTCGATTTTTGTGATGCTCGTCAGGGGGGCGGAGCCTATGGAAAAACGC
CAGCAACGCGGCCTTTTTACGGTTCCTGGCCTTTTGCTGGCCTTGAAGCTGTCCCTGATGGTCGTCATCT
ACCTGCCTGGACAGCATGGCCTGCAACGCGGGCATCCCGATGCCGCCGGAAGCGAGAAGAATCATAATGG
GGAAGGCCATCCAGCCTCGCGTCGCGAACGCCAGCAAGACGTAGCCCAGCGCGTCGGCCCCGAGATGCGC
CGCGTGCGGCTGCTGGAGATGGCGGACGCGATGGATATGTTCTGCCAAGGGTTGGTTTGCGCATTCACAG
TTCTCCGCAAGAATTGATTGGCTCCAATTCTTGGAGTGGTGAATCCGTTAGCGAGGTGCCGCCCTGCTTC
ATCCCCGTGGCCCGTTGCTCGCGTTTGCTGGCGGTGTCCCCGGAAGAAATATATTTGCATGTCTTTAGTT
CTATGATGACACAAACCCCGCCCAGCGTCTTGTCATTGGCGAATTCGAACACGCAGATGCAGTCGGGGCG
GCGCGGTCCGAGGTCCACTTCGCATATTAAGGTGACGCGTGTGGCCTCGAACACCGAGCGACCCTGCAGC
GACCCGCTTAACAGCGTCAACAGCGTGCCGCAGATCCCGGGGGGCAATGAGATATGAAAAAGCCTGAACT
CACCGCGACGTCTGTCGAGAAGTTTCTGATCGAAAAGTTCGACAGCGTCTCCGACCTGATGCAGCTCTCG
GAGGGCGAAGAATCTCGTGCTTTCAGCTTCGATGTAGGAGGGCGTGGATATGTCCTGCGGGTAAATAGCT
GCGCCGATGGTTTCTACAAAGATCGTTATGTTTATCGGCACTTTGCATCGGCCGCGCTCCCGATTCCGGA
AGTGCTTGACATTGGGGAATTCAGCGAGAGCCTGACCTATTGCATCTCCCGCCGTGCACAGGGTGTCACG
TTGCAAGACCTGCCTGAAACCGAACTGCCCGCTGTTCTGCAGCCGGTCGCGGAGGCCATGGATGCGATCG
CTGCGGCCGATCTTAGCCAGACGAGCGGGTTCGGCCCATTCGGACCGCAAGGAATCGGTCAATACACTAC
ATGGCGTGATTTCATATGCGCGATTGCTGATCCCCATGTGTATCACTGGCAAACTGTGATGGACGACACC
GTCAGTGCGTCCGTCGCGCAGGCTCTCGATGAGCTGATGCTTTGGGCCGAGGACTGCCCCGAAGTCCGGC
ACCTCGTGCACGCGGATTTCGGCTCCAACAATGTCCTGACGGACAATGGCCGCATAACAGCGGTCATTGA
CTGGAGCGAGGCGATGTTCGGGGATTCCCAATACGAGGTCGCCAACATCTTCTTCTGGAGGCCGTGGTTG
GCTTGTATGGAGCAGCAGACGCGCTACTTCGAGCGGAGGCATCCGGAGCTTGCAGGATCGCCGCGGCTCC
GGGCGTATATGCTCCGCATTGGTCTTGACCAACTCTATCAGAGCTTGGTTGACGGCAATTTCGATGATGC
AGCTTGGGCGCAGGGTCGATGCGACGCAATCGTCCGATCCGGAGCCGGGACTGTCGGGCGTACACAAATC
GCCCGCAGAAGCGCGGCCGTCTGGACCGATGGCTGTGTAGAAGTACTCGCCGATAGTGGAAACCGACGCC
CCAGCACTCGTCCGGATCGGGAGATGGGGGAGGCTAACTGAAACACGGAAGGAGACAATACCGGAAGGAA
CCCGCGCTATGACGGCAATAAAAAGACAGAATAAAACGCACGGGTGTTGGGTCGTTTGTTCATAAACGCG
GGGTTCGGTCCCAGGGCTGGCACTCTGTCGATACCCCACCGAGACCCCATTGGGGCCAATACGCCCGCGT
TTCTTCCTTTTCCCCACCCCACCCCCCAAGTTCGGGTGAAGGCCCAGGGCTCGCAGCCAACGTCGGGGCG
GCAGGCCCTGCCATAGCCACTGGCCCCGTGGGTTAGGGACGGGGTCCCCCATGGGGAATGGTTTATGGTT
CGTGGGGGTTATTATTTTGGGCGTTGCGTGGGGTCAGGTCCACGACTGGACTGAGCAGACAGACCCATGG
TTTTTGGATGGCCTGGGCATGGACCGCATGTACTGGCGCGACACGAACACCGGGCGTCTGTGGCTGCCAA
ACACCCCCGACCCCCAAAAACCACCGCGCGGATTTCTGGCGTGCCAAGCTAGTCGACCAATTCTCATGTT
TGACAGCTTATCATCGCAGATCCGGGCAACGTTGTTGCCATTGCTGCAGGCGCAGAACTGGTAGGTATGG
AAGATCTATACATTGAATCAATATTGGCAATTAGCCATATTAGTCATTGGTTATATAGCATAAATCAATA
TTGGCTATTGGCCATTGCATACGTTGTATCTATATCATAATATGTACATTTATATTGGCTCATGTCCAAT
ATGACCGCCATGTTGACATTGATTATTGACTAGTTATTAATAGTAATCAATTACGGGGTCATTAGTTCAT
AGCCCATATATGGAGTTCCGCGTTACATAACTTACGGTAAATGGCCCGCCTGGCTGACCGCCCAACGACC
CCCGCCCATTGACGTCAATAATGACGTATGTTCCCATAGTAACGCCAATAGGGACTTTCCATTGACGTCA
ATGGGTGGAGTATTTACGGTAAACTGCCCACTTGGCAGTACATCAAGTGTATCATATGCCAAGTCCGCCC
CCTATTGACGTCAATGACGGTAAATGGCCCGCCTGGCATTATGCCCAGTACATGACCTTACGGGACTTTC
CTACTTGGCAGTACATCTACGTATTAGTCATCGCTATTACCATGGTGATGCGGTTTTGGCAGTACACCAA
TGGGCGTGGATAGCGGTTTGACTCACGGGGATTTCCAAGTCTCCACCCCATTGACGTCAATGGGAGTTTG
TTTTGGCACCAAAATCAACGGGACTTTCCAAAATGTCGTAATAACCCCGCCCCGTTGACGCAAATGGGCG
GTAGGCGTGTACGGTGGGAGGTCTATATAAGCAGAGCTCGTTTAGTGAACCGTCAGATCTCTAGAAGCTG
GGTACCAGCTGCTAGC
Features (pLannotate 1.2.2; 22 found; start..end, strand, type, name):
     46..2229    +  CDS            env (fragment): ENV_HV1Y2 - Experimental evidence at protein level: Swiss-Prot protein existence level 1. [Transmembrane protein gp41]: Acts as a class I viral fusion protein. Under the current model, the protein has at least 3 conformational states: pre-fusion native state, pre-hairpin intermediate state, and post-fusion hairpin state. During fusion of viral and target intracellular membranes, the coiled coil regions (heptad repeats) assume a trimer-of-hairpins structure, positioning the fusion peptide in close proximity to the C-terminal region of the ectodomain. The formation of this structure appears to d
   2255..2389    -  polyA_signal   SV40 poly(A) signal: SV40 polyadenylation signal
   2412..2495    -  CDS            large T antigen (fragment): large T antigen from SV40 (simian virus 40)
   2498..2538    +  CDS            rop (fragment): Rop protein, which maintains plasmids at low copy number; rop
   2650..2668    -  misc_feature   MCS (fragment): pUC18/19 multiple cloning site
   3114..4903    -  rep_origin     oriP: Epstein-Barr virus oriP replication origin (Yates et al., 2000)
   4904..5122    -  CDS            gL (fragment): GL_EBVB9 - Experimental evidence at protein level: Swiss-Prot protein existence level 1. The heterodimer glycoprotein H-glycoprotein L is required for the fusion of viral and plasma membranes leading to virus entry into the host cell. Acts as a functional inhibitor of gH and maintains gH in an inhibited form. Upon binding to host integrins, gL dissociates from gH leading to activation of the viral fusion glycoproteins gB and gH. Fusion of EBV with B-lymphocytes requires the additional receptor- binding protein gp42, which forms a complex with gH/gL. The heterodimer gH/gL targets also host EPHA
   5205..7130    -  CDS            EBNA1: Epstein-Barr nuclear antigen 1, also known as EBNA-1 crucial for latent viral infection, and for episomal amplification of vectors containing the oriP origin (Okita et al., 2013)
   7168..7512    -  CDS            BRRF2_EBVB9 (fragment): Protein inferred from homology: Swiss-Prot protein existence level 3. From Epstein-Barr virus (strain B95-8) (HHV-4) (Human herpesvirus 4).
   7515..7538    -  promoter       tet promoter (fragment): E. coli promoter for tetracycline efflux protein gene
   7651..7755    +  promoter       AmpR promoter: bla
   7756..8616    +  CDS            AmpR: β-lactamase; bla; confers resistance to ampicillin, carbenicillin, and related antibiotics
   8787..9375    +  rep_origin     ori: high-copy-number ColE1/pMB1/pBR322/pUC origin of replication
   9421..9579    -  CDS            TcR (fragment): tetracycline efflux protein; tet; confers resistance to tetracycline
   9700..9900    -  CDS            MDV035 (fragment): UL24_GAHVM - Protein inferred from homology: Swiss-Prot protein existence level 3. May play a role in the dispersal of host nucleolin from the nucleolus throughout the nucleus leading to a decrease in ribosome biogenesis. From Gallid herpesvirus 2 (strain Chicken/Md5/ATCC VR-987) (GaHV-2) (Marek's disease herpesvirus type 1).
   9889..9951    +  promoter       Mini-TK promoter: minimal herpes simplex virus (HSV) thymidine kinase promoter
   9994..11031   +  CDS            HygR: hygromycin B phosphotransferase confers resistance to hygromycin
  11073..11121   +  polyA_signal   HSV TK poly(A) signal: herpes simplex virus thymidine kinase polyadenylation signal (Cole and Stacy, 1985)
  11321..11545   +  CDS            gH (fragment): GH_HHV11 - Experimental evidence at protein level: Swiss-Prot protein existence level 1. The heterodimer glycoprotein H-glycoprotein L is required for the fusion of viral and plasma membranes leading to virus entry into the host cell. Following initial binding to host receptor, membrane fusion is mediated by the fusion machinery composed of gB and the heterodimer gH/gL. May also be involved in the fusion between the virion envelope and the outer nuclear membrane during virion morphogenesis. From Human herpesvirus 1 (strain 17) (HHV-1) (Human herpes simplex virus 1).
  11576..11601   -  CDS            bla(M) (fragment): β-lactamase lacking the signal sequence; bla(M); allows cytosolic expression of β-lactamase
  11775..12154   +  enhancer       CMV enhancer: human cytomegalovirus immediate early enhancer
  12156..12355   +  promoter       CMV promoter: human cytomegalovirus (CMV) immediate early promoter
