[The description below was written by a language model from this plasmid's Addgene catalogue record and pLannotate feature annotations shown in this document.]
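Description:
pCEP4-SHIV327C-HuA10-gp160 is a mammalian expression plasmid of about 12.4 kb built on the Invitrogen pCEP4 episomal backbone. It carries a codon-optimized synthetic gene for the full-length envelope glycoprotein (Env, gp160) of the simian-human immunodeficiency virus strain SHIV327C-Hu A10. The roughly 2.2 kb insert sits between NheI and XhoI sites, both retained. It is transcribed from the human cytomegalovirus immediate-early enhancer and promoter and terminated by an SV40 polyadenylation signal. A CD5 leader peptide is fused at the N terminus of the insert, presumably as the secretory signal that directs the protein into the secretory pathway. The feature table identifies the open reading frame by homology to HIV-1 Env, including the gp41 fusion subunit.

The backbone provides the Epstein-Barr virus oriP origin and the EBNA1 gene. Together these allow the plasmid to replicate and persist as an extrachromosomal episome in permissive primate cells rather than relying on integration. Transfected mammalian cells can be selected with hygromycin through a hygromycin B phosphotransferase cassette, driven by an HSV thymidine kinase promoter and ending in the TK polyadenylation signal. In E. coli the plasmid is maintained at high copy from a ColE1/pUC-type origin with ampicillin resistance (bla). Several short annotated fragments (rop, TcR, tet promoter, SV40 large T antigen and herpesvirus gene pieces) appear to be non-functional remnants of the backbone's construction. The associated publication concerns conformational engineering of HIV-1 Env based on mutational tolerance in receptor- and antibody-bound states, which suggests the construct is used to express Env in human cells for such binding studies.
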