Addgene plasmid #123270: pCEP4-SHIV327C-HuA10-gp160
Purpose: Mammalian expression plasmid for Env from the SHIV327C-Hu A10 strain
Depositing lab: Erik Procko. Depositing organization: University of Illinois at Urbana-Champaign. Publication: Conformational engineering of HIV-1 Env based on mutational tolerance in the CD4 and PG16 bound states. Heredia JD, Park J, Choi H, Gill KS, Procko E. J Virol. 2019 Mar 20. pii: JVI.00219-19. doi: 10.1128/JVI.00219-19. PubMed 30894475.
Backbone
  Vector backbone: pCEP4
  Backbone manufacturer: Invitrogen
  Backbone size w/o insert (bp): 10393
  Total vector size (bp): 12406
  Vector type: Mammalian Expression
  Selectable markers: Hygromycin
Growth in bacteria
  Bacterial resistance: Ampicillin, 100 μg/mL
  Growth temperature: 37°C
  Growth strain: DH5alpha
  Copy number: High Copy
Gene/Insert
  Gene/Insert name: SHIV327C-Hu A10 Env (alt names: gp160; Env)
  Species: Simian-human immunodeficiency virus
  Insert size (bp): 2235
  Mutation: Codon-optimized synthetic gene
  GenBank ID: AIZ78012.1
  Promoter: CMV
  Tag / fusion protein: CD5 leader peptide (N terminal on insert)
  Cloning method: Restriction Enzyme; 5′ cloning site NheI (not destroyed); 3′ cloning site XhoI (not destroyed)
  Sequencing primers: 5′ CMV_fwd; 3′ EBV_rev
Terms and licenses: Academic/Nonprofit Terms; Industry Terms: Not Available to Industry
How to cite: pCEP4-SHIV327C-HuA10-gp160 was a gift from Erik Procko (Addgene plasmid # 123270 ; http://n2t.net/addgene:123270 ; RRID:Addgene_123270)
