>Addgene plasmid #123270 | pCEP4-SHIV327C-HuA10-gp160 | addgene partial sequence | sequence record 239674 | Addgene Partial NGS Result
TAGGGGAAGCCGATTATTTTGAATACCACCAAGAAGGTGGCCCAGATGGTGAGCCTGACGTGCCCCCGGG
AGCGATAGAGCAGGGCCCCGCAGATGACCCAGGAGAAGGCCCAAGCACTGGACCCCGGGGTCAGGGTGAT
GGAGGCAGGCGCAAAAAAGGAGGGTGGTTTGGAAAGCATCGTGGTCAAGGAGGTTCCAACCCGAAATTTG
AGAACATTGCAGAAGGTTTAAGAGCTCTCCTGGCTAGGAGTCACGTAGAAAGGACTACCGACGAAGGAAC
TTGGGTCGCCGGTGTGTTCGTATATGGAGGTAGTAAGACCTCCCTTTACAACCTAAGGCGAGGAACTGCC
CTTGCTATTCCACAATGTCGTCTTACACCATTGAGTCGTCTCCCCTTTGGAATGGCCCCTGGACCCGGCC
CACAACCTGGCCCGCTAAGGGAGTCCATTGTCTGTTATTTCATGGTCTTTTTACAAACTCATATATTTGC
TGAGGTTTTGAAGGATGCGATTAAGGACCTTGTTATGACAAAGCCCGCTCCTACCTGCAATATCAGGGTG
ACTGTGTGCAGCTTTGACGATGGAGTAGATTTGCCTCCCTGGTTTCCACCTATGGTGGAAGGGGCTGCCG
CGGAGGGTGATGACGGAGATGACGGAGATGAAGGAGGTGATGGAGATGAGGGTGAGGAAGGGCAGGAGTG
ATGTAACTTGTTAGGAGACGCCCTCAATCGTATTAAAAGCCGTGTATTCCCCCGCACTAAAGAATAAATC
CCCAGTAGACATCATGCGTGCTGTTGGTGTATTTCTGGCCATCTGTCTTGTCACCATTTTCGTCCTCCCA
ACATGGGGCAATTGGGCATACCCATGTTGTCACGTCACTCAGCTCCGCGCTCAACACCTTCTCGCGTTGG
AAAACATTAGCGACATTTACCTGGTGAGCAATCAGACATGCGACGGCTTTAGCCTGGCCTCCTTAAATTC
ACCTAAGAATGGGAGCAACCAGCAGGAAAAGGACAAGCAGCGAAAATTCACGCCCCCTTGGGAGGTGGCG
GCATATGCAAAGGATAGCACTCCCACTCTACTACTGGGTATCATATGCTGACTGTATATGCATGAGGATA
GCATATGCTACCCGGATACAGATTAGGATAGCATATACTACCCAGATATAGATTAGGATAGCATATGCTA
CCCAGATATAGATTAGGATAGCCTATGCTACCCAGATATAAATTAGGATAGCATATACTACCCAGATATA
GATTAGGATAGCATATGCTACCCAGATATAGATTAGGATAGCCTATGCTACCCAGATATAGATTAGGATA
GCATATGCTACCCAGATATAGATTAGGATAGCATATGCTATCCAGATATTTGGGTAGTATATGCTACCCA
GATATAAATTAGGATAGCATATACTACCCTAATCTCTATTAGGATAGCATATGCTACCCGGATACAGATT
AGGATAGCATATACTACCCAGATATAGATTAGGATAGCATATGCTACCCAGATATAGATTAGGATAGCCT
ATGCTACCCAGATATAAATTAGGATAGCATATACTACCCAGATATAGATTAGGATAGCATATGCTACCCA
GATATAGATTAGGATAGCCTATGCTACCCAGATATAGATTAGGATAGCATATGCTATCCAGATATTTGGG
TAGTATATGCTACCCATGGCAACATTAGCCCACCGTGCTCTCAGCGACCTCGTGAATATGAGGACCAACA
ACCCTGTGCTTGGCGCTCAGGCGCAAGTGTGTGTAATTTGTCCTCCAGATCGCAGCAATCGCGCCCCTAT
CTTGGCCCGCCCACCTACTTATGCAGGTATTCCCCGGGGTGCCATTAGTGGTTTTGTGGGCAAGTGGTTT
GACCGCAGTGGTTAGCGGGGTTACAATCAGCCAAGTTATTACACCCTTATTTTACAGTCCAAAACCGCAG
GGCGGCGTGTGGGGGCTGACGCGTGCCCCCACTCCACAATTTCAAAAAAAAGAGTGGCCACTTGTCTTTG
TTTATGGGCCCCATTGGCGTGGAGCCCCGTTTAATTTTCGGGGGTGTTAGAGACAACCAGTGGAGTCCGC
TGCTGTCGGCGTCCACTCTCTTTCCCCTTGTTACAAATAGAGTGTAACAACATGGTTCACCTGTCTTGGT
CCCTGCCTGGGACACATCTTAATAACCCCAGTATCATATTGCACTAGGATTATGTGTTGCCCATAGCCAT
AAATTCGTGTGAGATGGACATCCAGTCTTTACGGCTTGTCCCCACCCCATGGATTTCTATTGTTAAAGAT
ATTCAGAATGTTTCATTCCTACACTAGTATTTATTGCCCAAGGGGTTTGTGAGGGTTATATTGGTGTCAT
AGCACAATGCCACCACTGAACCCCCCGTCCAAATTTTATTCTGGGGGCGTCACCTGAAACCTTGTTTTCG
AGCACCTCACATACACCTTACTGTTCACAACTCAGCAGTTATTCTATTAGCTAAACGAAGGAGAATGAAG
AAGCAGGCGAAGATTCAGGAGAGTTCACTGCCCGCTCCTTGATCTTCAGCCACTGCCCTTGTGACTAAAA
TGGTTCACTACCCTCGTGGAATCCTGACCCCATGTAAATAAAACCGTGACAGCTCATGGGGTGGGAGATA
TCGCTGTTCCTTAGGACCCTTTTACTAACCCTAATTCGATAGCATATGCTTCCCGTTGGGTAACATATGC
TATTGAATTAGGGTTAGTCTGGATAGTATATACTACTACCCGGGAAGCATATGCTACCCGTTTAGGGTTA
ACAAGGGGGCCTTATAAACACTATTGCTAATGCCCTCTTGAGGGTCCGCTTATCGGTAGCTACACAGGCC
CCTCTGATTGACGTTGGTGTAGCCTCCCGTAGTCTTCCTGGGCCCCTGGGAGGTACATGTCCCCCAGCAT
TGGTGTAAGAGCTTCAGCCAAGAGTTACACATAAAGGCAATGTTGTGTTGCAGTCCACAGACTGCAAAGT
CTGCTCCAGGATGAAAGCCACTCAGTGTTGGCAAATGTGCACATCCATTTATAAGGATGTCAACTACAGT
CAGAGAACCCCTTTGTGTTTGGTCCCCCCCCGTGTCACATGTGGAACAGGGCCCAGTTGGCAAGTTGTAC
CAACCAACTGAAGGGATTACATGCACTGCCCCGCGAAGAAGGGGCAGAGATGTCGTAGTCAGGTTTAGTT
CGTCCGGGGCGGGGATCGATCCTCTAGAGTCGACCTCATGGCTGCGCCCCGACACCCGCCAACACCCGCT
GACGCGCCCTGACGGGCTTGTCTGCTCCCGGCATCCGCTTACAGACAAGCTGTGACCGTCTCCGGGAGCT
GCATGTGTCAGAGGTTTTCACCGTCATCACCGAAACGCGCGAGGCAGCCGGATCATAATCAGCCATACCA
CATTTGTAGAGGTTTTACTTGCTTTAAAAAACCTCCCACACCTCCCCCTGAACCTGAAACATAAAATGAA
TGCAATTGTTGTTGTTAACTTGTTTATTGCAGCTTATAATGGTTACAAATAAAGCAATAGCATCACAAAT
TTCACAAATAAAGCATTTTTTTCACTGCATTCTAGTTGTGGTTTGTCCAAACTCATCAATGTATCTTATC
ATGTCTGGATCCGGCCTTGCCGGCCTCGAGTTACTATCTGTGGTAAGAGAAGAGACAGAGACTTCTGAGG
TCGTCCCAAGCCAAAGAGAGGAACCCGCTAACCAGTCTAATACTTCGATCGCGGTCTTGCTCCCCACCTT
CTTCCTCTATTCCCCCGAGTCGATCCGGTCCTCTGGGATTCGGGGTGAGAGTCTGAAAAGACAATGGAGA
GTAACCTTGCCTCACCCTATTAATAATGCTGAGGACTGCGAAGATAATCCTGAGGCCTATCAAACCACCT
ACTATCATAATAAATATTTTGATGTACCACAGCCAGTTGGTTATGTTAAACCAACTCCAAAGGTTTTGCC
ACTTGTCCAGAGCGAGCAAATCTTTCTCGTTTTGCTCTTGTTGATTTTGGGATACTTCGAGCAAGGTGTA
TATCGTATTCGTATAGTTGCTGATTTCTCTTTCCCACTGCATCCACGTCATGTTATCCCATATGTCATTG
TATGTCTTGTTGCTCCAGGAACTATTCCAAGGAACTGCTGTAGTACAGATCAGTTTGCCTGAACATCCCC
ATATTCCCAACAGCTGCTGATCTTGCAAGTATCTCTCCAGTGCGAGTACGCGCGCCTGCAGTTGCTTAAT
CCCCCAGACCGTAAGCTGCAACATGTGTTGTTGCGCCTCTATGGCGCGCAGCAAGTTACTCTGTTGTTGG
ACGATACCGGACAACAACTGCCGAGCTTGAACTGTCAGGGTCATAGACGCAGCCCCCATGGTTGAACCAG
CAGCTCCGAGAAATCCCAGAAACAGCGCTCCCATTCCGACGGCTCTTTTCTCTCTCTCAACAACTCTCCG
CTTCGCCTTGGTCGGAGCTATGCCAAGTGGCTTAATTTCCACTACTTTATACTTGTACAATTCGCTCCTC
CAATTGTCTCGCATGTCCCCTCCTCCCGGTCTAAAAGTCTCATTTGTTCCGTTATTCCCCCCATCTCTTG
TGAGGAGAATACCGGTGATATTAGATATACAGGTTATGTTCCCAGCGATAGGAGGGGCATACATAGCTCT
GCCGACTCCCTGCCACATATTGATTATTTGCTTAATTCTGCACGGCAAAGTGATGTTACTACTGTTGGTA
TAAGTCGTATTTTCAAAAAGGTGCGTAGTGTTACAATAAAAAAACTCTCCGCGACAGTTGAAACTGTGCT
GCGTCACTTCAAGATCACCGCCAGAATGCCTCTTAAATTCAATAGTTTTGTTGGGGAAGTGCTCCTCCAG
TTTTTTTCGTACTCTGTCCAGTGTTTTATTCCAGTCCTCCCTGCTGATGTTGCAATAGGCTTGCCTGATG
TCTCCTATGATGTCTGTTGCAAAGAATGTCTGTCCCGGCCCTATCCTGATGCTCTTCCGGGTGTTATTGT
TTGGGCGAATACACACTATTTTCACGCTTTCGTTAAGATGAACGATAATTGTTTTACCGTTATCGGTCAA
ATTCTCGGACCTTATGATAATTTCTCCCTCAGCAAGAGAACCGTTGAGGAGCAATTGTGTAGAGACCACT
GGTTTTATGCCATGGGTACACTGTACTGTGCTGACGTTTGTGCAAGGGCCGAGGCCATTAAAGGTCTTGT
TGTTGCATTTAAGAATAGCATACCCGGCGGGCGCGCAGTAGTGTATGGGGATGGGTTCAAAAGAGACCTT
GGGGCAGGCCTGGGTGATTGTGGATGTATTGCAGGAGATCAGCCTGTACTCAGATGAATTAGAATTAGGA
TTGAGTTGGACGATGTCCAAGTTGTAAAAGAGCGCTCTCCCTTTCTGCTTTTTATCTCCCAAATCTGCTG
TTGTGTTGAAGGTGCAATTTTTCATGGTGGATATTGTGTCATTGGTATTTTGAGTGGCATTGACATTTTG
GCAATCCAATGTAACGCAAAGTGGGGTAAGTTTCACGCAGGGCTTAAGGGACTGATCCCACAAGCTAATT
ATATCCTCGTGCATCTGGTCGACCATATCATTCTTCCACATGTTGAAGTTTTCCGTAACATTTTCCATCC
GCATCTCTTGGGGGTTAGGGTCTGTCGGCACGCATGCATGAGTTGCCCATACATTGTGAACTTCCTGTTC
ATATGCTTTGGCATCGCTCGCACAGAAGAGTGTAGTTTTTGCCTCTTTCCACACTGGAACGCCGTAATAC
ACTGTAACCCACAAGTTCGCCAATACTGAGGCAACCAGCATGCCGAGCAGGTACAGCGTGGCCAGGGGCT
GCAAAGAACCCATAGGCATGGTGGCGCTAGCAGCTGGTACCCAGCTTCTAGAGATCTGACGGTTCACTAA
ACGAGCTCTGCTTATATAGACCTCCCACCGTACACGCCTACCGCCCATTTGCGTCAACGGGGCGGGGTTA
TTACGACATTTTGGAAAGTCCCGTTGATTTTGGTGCCAAAACAAACTCCCATTGACGTCAATGGGGTGGA
GACTTGGAAATCCCCGTGAGTCAAACCGCTATCCACGCCCATTGGTGTACTGCCAAAACCGCATCACCAT
GGTAATAGCGATGACTAATACGTAGATGTACTGCCAAGTAGGAAAGTCCCGTAAGGTCATGTACTGGGCA
TAATGCCAGGCGGGCCATTTACCGTCATTGACGTCAATAGGGGGCGGACTTGGCATATGATACACTTGAT
GTACTGCCAAGTGGGCAGTTTACCGTAAATACTCCACCCATTGACGTCAATGGAAAGTCCCTATTGGCGT
TACTATGGGAACATACGTCATTATTGACGTCAATGGGCGGGGGTCGTTGGGCGGTCAGCCAGGCGGGCCA
TTTACCGTAAGTTATGTAACGCGGAACTCCATATATGGGCTATGAACTAATGACCCCGTAATTGATTACT
ATTAATAACTAGTCAATAATCAATGTCAACATGGCGGTCATATTGGACATGAGCCAATATAAATGTACAT
ATTATGATATAGATACAACGTATGCAATGGCCAATAGCCAATATTGATTTATGCTATATAACCAATGACT
AATATGGCTAATTGCCAATATTGATTCAATGTATAGATCTTCCATACCTACCAGTTCTGCGCCTGCAGCA
ATGGCAACAACGTTGCCCGGATCTGCGATGATAAGCTGTCAAACATGAGAATTGGTCGACTAGCTTGGCA
CGCCAGAAATCCGCGCGGTGGTTTTTGGGGGTCGGGGGTGTTTGGCAGCCACAGACGCCCGGTGTTCGTG
TCGCGCCAGTACATGCGGTCCATGCCCAGGCCATCCAAAAACCATGGGTCTGTCTGCTCAGTCCAGTCGT
GGACCTGACCCCACGCAACGCCCAAAATAATAACCCCCACGAACCATAAACCATTCCCCATGGGGGACCC
CGTCCCTAACCCACGGGGCCAGTGGCTATGGCAGGGCCTGCCGCCCCGACGTTGGCTGCGAGCCCTGGGC
CTTCACCCGAACTTGGGGGGTGGGGTGGGGAAAAGGAAGAAACGCGGGCGTATTGGCCCCAATGGGGTCT
CGGTGGGGTATCGACAGAGTGCCAGCCCTGGGACCGAACCCCGCGTTTATGAACAAACGACCCAACACCC
GTGCGTTTTATTCTGTCTTTTTATTGCCGTCATAGCGCGGGTTCCTTCCGGTATTGTCTCCTTCCGTGTT
TCAGTTAGCCTCCCCCATCTCCCGATCCGGACGAGTGCTGGGGCGTCGGTTTCCACTATCGGCGAGTACT
TCTACACAGCCATCGGTCCAGACGGCCGCGCTTCTGCGGGCGATTTGTGTACGCCCGACAGTCCCGGCTC
CGGATCGGACGATTGCGTCGCATCGACCCTGCGCCCAAGCTGCATCATCGAAATTGCCGTCAACCAAGCT
CTGATAGAGTTGGTCAAGACCAATGCGGAGCATATACGCCCGGAGCCGCGGCGATCCTGCAAGCTCCGGA
TGCCTCCGCTCGAAGTAGCGCGTCTGCTGCTCCATACAAGCCAACCACGGCCTCCAGAAGAAGATGTTGG
CGACCTCGTATTGGGAATCCCCGAACATCGCCTCGCTCCAGTCAATGACCGCTGTTATGCGGCCATTGTC
CGTCAGGACATTGTTGGAGCCGAAATCCGCGTGCACGAGGTGCCGGACTTCGGGGCAGTCCTCGGCCCAA
AGCATCAGCTCATCGAGAGCCTGCGCGACGGACGCACTGACGGTGTCGTCCATCACAGTTTGCCAGTGAT
ACACATGGGGATCAGCAATCGCGCATATGAAATCACGCCATGTAGTGTATTGACCGATTCCTTGCGGTCC
GAATGGGCCGAACCCGCTCGTCTGGCTAAGATCGGCCGCAGCGATCGCATCCATGGCCTCCGCGACCGGC
TGCAGAACAGCGGGCAGTTCGGTTTCAGGCAGGTCTTGCAACGTGACACCCTGTGCACGGCGGGAGATGC
AATAGGTCAGGCTCTCGCTGAATTCCCCAATGTCAAGCACTTCCGGAATCGGGAGCGCGGCCGATGCAAA
GTGCCGATAAACATAACGATCTTTGTAGAAACCATCGGCGCAGCTATTTACCCGCAGGACATATCCACGC
CCTCCTACATCGAAGCTGAAAGCACGAGATTCTTCGCCCTCCGAGAGCTGCATCAGGTCGGAGACGCTGT
CGAACTTTTCGATCAGAAACTTCTCGACAGACGTCGCGGTGAGTTCAGGCTTTTTCATATCTCATTGCCC
CCCGGGATCTGCGGCACGCTGTTGACGCTGTTAAGCGGGTCGCTGCAGGGTCGCTCGGTGTTCGAGGCCA
CACGCGTCACCTTAATATGCGAAGTGGACCTCGGACCGCGCCGCCCCGACTGCATCTGCGTGTTCGAATT
CGCCAATGACAAGACGCTGGGCGGGGTTTGTGTCATCATAGAACTAAAGACATGCAAATATATTTCTTCC
GGGGACACCGCCAGCAAACGCGAGCAACGGGCCACGGGGATGAAGCAGGGCGGCACCTCGCTAACGGATT
CACCACTCCAAGAATTGGAGCCAATCAATTCTTGCGGAGAACTGTGAATGCGCAAACCAACCCTTGGCAG
AACATATCCATCGCGTCCGCCATCTCCAGCAGCCGCACGCGGCGCATCTCGGGGCCGACGCGCTGGGCTA
CGTCTTGCTGGCGTTCGCGACGCGAGGCTGGATGGCCTTCCCCATTATGATTCTTCTCGCTTCCGGCGGC
ATCGGGATGCCCGCGTTGCAGGCCATGCTGTCCAGGCAGGTAGATGACGACCATCAGGGACAGCTTCAAG
GCCAGCAAAAGGCCAGGAACCGTAAAAAGGCCGCGTTGCTGGCGTTTTTCCATAGGCTCCGCCCCCCTGA
CGAGCATCACAAAAATCGACGCTCAAGTCAGAGGTGGCGAAACCCGACAGGACTATAAAGATACCAGGCG
TTTCCCCCTGGAAGCTCCCTCGTGCGCTCTCCTGTTCCGACCCTGCCGCTTACCGGATACCTGTCCGCCT
TTCTCCCTTCGGGAAGCGTGGCGCTTTCTCATAGCTCACGCTGTAGGTATCTCAGTTCGGTGTAGGTCGT
TCGCTCCAAGCTGGGCTGTGTGCACGAACCCCCCGTTCAGCCCGACCGCTGCGCCTTATCCGGTAACTAT
CGTCTTGAGTCCAACCCGGTAAGACACGACTTATCGCCACTGGCAGCAGCCACTGGTAACAGGATTAGCA
GAGCGAGGTATGTAGGCGGTGCTACAGAGTTCTTGAAGTGGTGGCCTAACTACGGCTACACTAGAAGGAC
AGTATTTGGTATCTGCGCTCTGCTGAAGCCAGTTACCTTCGGAAAAAGAGTTGGTAGCTCTTGATCCGGC
AAACAAACCACCGCTGGTAGCGGTGGTTTTTTTGTTTGCAAGCAGCAGATTACGCGCAGAAAAAAAGGAT
CTCAAGAAGATCCTTTGATCTTTTCTACGGGGTCTGACGCTCAGTGGAACGAAAACTCACGTTAAGGGAT
TTTGGTCATGAGATTATCAAAAAGGATCTTCACCTAGATCCTTTTAAATTAAAAATGAAGTTTTAAATCA
ATCTAAAGTATATATGAGTAAACTTGGTCTGACAGTTACCAATGCTTAATCAGTGAGGCACCTATCTCAG
CGATCTGTCTATTTCGTTCATCCATAGTTGCCTGACTCCCCGTCGTGTAGATAACTACGATACGGGAGGG
CTTACCATCTGGCCCCAGTGCTGCAATGATACCGCGAGACCCACGCTCACCGGCTCCAGATTTATCAGCA
ATAAACCAGCCAGCCGGAAGGGCCGAGCGCAGAAGTGGTCCTGCAACTTTATCCGCCTCCATCCAGTCTA
TTAATTGTTGCCGGGAAGCTAGAGTAAGTAGTTCGCCAGTTAATAGTTTGCGCAACGTTGTTGCCATTGC
TGCAGGCATCGTGGTGTCACGCTCGTCGTTTGGTATGGCTTCATTCAGCTCCGGTTCCCAACGATCAAGG
CGAGTTACATGATCCCCCATGTTGTGCAAAAAAGCGGTTAGCTCCTTCGGTCCTCCGATCGTTGTCAGAA
GTAAGTTGGCCGCAGTGTTATCACTCATGGTTATGGCAGCACTGCATAATTCTCTTACTGTCATGCCATC
CGTAAGATGCTTTTCTGTGACTGGTGAGTACTCAACCAAGTCATTCTGAGAATAGTGTATGCGGCGACCG
AGTTGCTCTTGCCCGGCGTCAACACGGGATAATACCGCGCCACATAGCAGAACTTTAAAAGTGCTCATCA
TTGGAAAACGTTCTTCGGGGCGAAAACTCTCAAGGATCTTACCGCTGTTGAGATCCAGTTCGATGTAACC
CACTCGTGCACCCAACTGATCTTCAGCATCTTTTACTTTCACCAGCGTTTCTGGGTGAGCAAAAACAGGA
AGGCAAAATGCCGCAAAAAAGGGAATAAGGGCGACACGGAAATGTTGAATACTCATACTCTTCCTTTTTC
AATATTATTGAAGCATTTATCAGGGTTATTGTCTCATGAGCGGATACATATTTGAATGTATTTAGAAAAA
TAAACAAATAGGGGTTCCGCGCACATTTCCCCGAAAAGTGCCACCTGACGTCTAAGAAACCATTATTATC
ATGACATTAACCTATAAAAATAGGCGTATCACGAGGCCCTTTCGTCTTCAAGAATTCTCATGTTTGACAG
CTTATCATCGATAAGCTGATCCTCACAGGCCGCACCCAGCTTTTCTTCCGTTGCCCCAGTAGCATCTCTG
TCTGGTGACCTTGAAGAGGAAGAGGAGGGGTCCCGAGAATCCCCATCCCTACCGTCCAGCAAAAAGGGGG
ACGAGGAATTTGAGGCCTGGCTTGAGGCTCAGGACGCAAATCTTGAGGATGTTCAGCGGGAGTTTTCCGG
GCTGCGAGTAATTGGTGATGAGGACGAGGATGGTTCGGAGGATGGGGAATTTTCAGACCTGGATCTGTCT
GACAGCGACCATGAAGGGGATGAGGGTGGGGGGGCTGTTGGAGGGGGCAGGAGTCTGCACTCCCTGTATT
CACTGAGCGTCGTCTAATAAAGATGTCTATTGATCTCTTTTAGTGTGAATCATGTCTGACGAGGGGCCAG
GTACAGGACCTGGAAATGGCCTAGGAGAGAAGGGAGACACATCTGGACCAGAAGGCTCCGGCGGCAGTGG
ACCTCAAAGAAGAGGGGGTGATAACCATGGACGAGGACGGGGAAGAGGACGAGGACGAGGAGGCGGAAGA
CCAGGAGCCCCGGGCGGCTCAGGATCAGGGCCAAGACATAGAGATGGTGTCCGGAGACCCCAAAAACGTC
CAAGTTGCATTGGCTGCAAAGGGACCCACGGTGGAACAGGAGCAGGAGCAGGAGCGGGAGGGGCAGG
